>Addgene plasmid #121695 | LF601: pMVP (L1-R5) TBG promoter | addgene full sequence | sequence record 237044 | Addgene NGS Result
CTTTCCTGCGTTATCCCCTGATTCTGTGGATAACCGTATTACCGCCTTTGAGTGAGCTGATACCGCTCGC
CGCAGCCGAACGACCGAGCGCAGCGAGTCAGTGAGCGAGGAAGCGGAAGAGCGCCCAATACGCAAACCGC
CTCTCCCCGCGCGTTGGCCGATTCATTAATGCAGCTGGCACGACAGGTTTCCCGACTGGAAAGCGGGCAG
TGAGCGCAACGCAATTAATACGCGTACCGCTAGCCAGGAAGAGTTTGTAGAAACGCAAAAAGGCCATCCG
TCAGGATGGCCTTCTGCTTAGTTTGATGCCTGGCAGTTTATGGCGGGCGTCCTGCCCGCCACCCTCCGGG
CCGTTGCTTCACAACGTTCAAATCCGCTCCCGGCGGATTTGTCCTACTCAGGAGAGCGTTCACCGACAAA
CAACAGATAAAACGAAAGGCCCAGTCTTCCGACTGAGCCTTTCGTTTTATTTGATGCCTGGCAGTTCCCT
ACTCTCGCGTTAACGCTAGCATGGATGTTTTCCCAGTCACGACGTTGTAAAACGACGGCCAGTCTTAAGC
TCGGGCCCCAAATAATGATTTTATTTTGACTGATAGTGACCTGTTCGTTGCAACAAATTGATGAGCAATG
CTTTTTTATAATGCCAACTTTGTACAAAAAAGCAGGCTGGGCTGGAAGCTACCTTTGACATCATTTCCTC
TGCGAATGCATGTATAATTTCTACAGAACCTATTAGAAAGGATCACCCAGCCTCTGCTTTTGTACAACTT
TCCCTTAAAAAACTGCCAATTCCACTGCTGTTTGGCCCAATAGTGAGAACTTTTTCCTGCTGCCTCTTGG
TGCTTTTGCCTATGGCCCCTATTCTGCCTGCTGAAGACACTCTTGCCAGCATGGACTTAAACCCCTCCAG
CTCTGACAATCCTCTTTCTCTTTTGTTTTACATGAAGGGTCTGGCAGCCAAAGCAATCACTCAAAGTTCA
AACCTTATCATTTTTTGCTTTGTTCCTCTTGGCCTTGGTTTTGTACATCAGCTTTGAAAATACCATCCCA
GGGTTAATGCTGGGGTTAATTTATAACTAAGAGTGCTCTAGTTTTGCAATACAGGACATGCTATAAAAAT
GGAAAGATACCCAACTTTGTATACAAAAGTTGAACGAGAAACGTAAAATGATATAAATATCAATATATTA
AATTAGATTTTGCATAAAAAACAGACTACATAATACTGTAAAACACAACATATCCAGTCACTATGAATCA
ACTACTTAGATGGTATTAGTGACCTGTACTGCAGGGCGGCCGCGATATCCCCTATAGTGAGTCGTATTAC
ATGGTCATAGCTGTTTCCTGGCAGCTCTGGCCCGTGTCTCAAAATCTCTGATGTTACATTGCACAAGATA
AAAATATATCATCATGAACAATAAAACTGTCTGCTTACATAAACAGTAATACAAGGGGTGTTATGAGCCA
TATTCAACGGGAAACGTCGAGGCCGCGATTAAATTCCAACATGGATGCTGATTTATATGGGTATAAATGG
GCTCGCGATAATGTCGGGCAATCAGGTGCGACAATCTATCGCTTGTATGGGAAGCCCGATGCGCCAGAGT
TGTTTCTGAAACATGGCAAAGGTAGCGTTGCCAATGATGTTACAGATGAGATGGTCAGACTAAACTGGCT
GACGGAATTTATGCCTCTTCCGACCATCAAGCATTTTATCCGTACTCCTGATGATGCATGGTTACTCACC
ACTGCGATCCCCGGAAAAACAGCATTCCAGGTATTAGAAGAATATCCTGATTCAGGTGAAAATATTGTTG
ATGCGCTGGCAGTGTTCCTGCGCCGGTTGCATTCGATTCCTGTTTGTAATTGTCCTTTTAACAGCGATCG
CGTATTTCGTCTCGCTCAGGCGCAATCACGAATGAATAACGGTTTGGTTGATGCGAGTGATTTTGATGAC
GAGCGTAATGGCTGGCCTGTTGAACAAGTCTGGAAAGAAATGCATAAACTTTTGCCATTCTCACCGGATT
CAGTCGTCACTCATGGTGATTTCTCACTTGATAACCTTATTTTTGACGAGGGGAAATTAATAGGTTGTAT
TGATGTTGGACGAGTCGGAATCGCAGACCGATACCAGGATCTTGCCATCCTATGGAACTGCCTCGGTGAG
TTTTCTCCTTCATTACAGAAACGGCTTTTTCAAAAATATGGTATTGATAATCCTGATATGAATAAATTGC
AGTTTCATTTGATGCTCGATGAGTTTTTCTAATCAGAATTGGTTAATTGGTTGTAACACTGGCAGAGCAT
TACGCTGACTTGACGGGACGGCGCAAGCTCATGACCAAAATCCCTTAACGTGAGTTACGCGTCGTTCCAC
TGAGCGTCAGACCCCGTAGAAAAGATCAAAGGATCTTCTTGAGATCCTTTTTTTCTGCGCGTAATCTGCT
GCTTGCAAACAAAAAAACCACCGCTACCAGCGGTGGTTTGTTTGCCGGATCAAGAGCTACCAACTCTTTT
TCCGAAGGTAACTGGCTTCAGCAGAGCGCAGATACCAAATACTGTTCTTCTAGTGTAGCCGTAGTTAGGC
CACCACTTCAAGAACTCTGTAGCACCGCCTACATACCTCGCTCTGCTAATCCTGTTACCAGTGGCTGCTG
CCAGTGGCGATAAGTCGTGTCTTACCGGGTTGGACTCAAGACGATAGTTACCGGATAAGGCGCAGCGGTC
GGGCTGAACGGGGGGTTCGTGCACACAGCCCAGCTTGGAGCGAACGACCTACACCGAACTGAGATACCTA
CAGCGTGAGCTATGAGAAAGCGCCACGCTTCCCGAAGGGAGAAAGGCGGACAGGTATCCGGTAAGCGGCA
GGGTCGGAACAGGAGAGCGCACGAGGGAGCTTCCAGGGGGAAACGCCTGGTATCTTTATAGTCCTGTCGG
GTTTCGCCACCTCTGACTTGAGCGTCGATTTTTGTGATGCTCGTCAGGGGGGCGGAGCCTATGGAAAAAC
GCCAGCAACGCGGCCTTTTTACGGTTCCTGGCCTTTTGCTGGCCTTTTGCTCACATGTT
Features (pLannotate 1.2.2; 10 found; start..end, strand, type, name):
    121..213     +  CDS            lacI (fragment): lac repressor; lacI; The lac repressor binds to the lac operator to inhibit transcription in E. coli. This inhibition can be relieved by adding lactose or isopropyl-β-D-thiogalactopyranoside (IPTG).
    268..295     -  terminator     rrnB T2 terminator: transcription terminator T2 from the E. coli rrnB gene
    427..470     +  terminator     rrnB T1 terminator: Escherichia coli rrnB; transcription terminator T1 from the E. coli rrnB gene
    517..553     -  CDS            lacZα (fragment): LacZα fragment of β-galactosidase; lacZ fragment
    569..668     +  protein_bind   attL1: mutant version of attL; recombination site for the Gateway® LR reaction LR Clonase™
    707..1116    +  promoter       TBG promoter: promoter from the human thyroxine-binding globulin gene (Yan et al., 2012)
   1132..1255    +  protein_bind   attR5: mutant version of attR; recombination site for the Gateway® LR reaction LR Clonase™
   1311..1329    -  promoter       T7 promoter: promoter for bacteriophage T7 RNA polymerase
   1463..2272    +  CDS            KanR: aminoglycoside phosphotransferase; aph(3')-Ia; confers resistance to kanamycin in bacteria or G418 (Geneticin®) in eukaryotes
   2419..3007    +  rep_origin     ori: high-copy-number ColE1/pMB1/pBR322/pUC origin of replication
