[The description below was written by a language model from this plasmid's Addgene catalogue record and pLannotate feature annotations shown in this document.]
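Description:
LF601: pMVP (L1-R5) TBG promoter is a small Gateway entry plasmid (about 3.1 kb) from the pMVP modular cloning platform, built on the Invitrogen pDONR221 P1-P5r donor backbone. It is a bacterial cloning intermediate rather than an expression vector. It replicates in E. coli from a high-copy ColE1/pUC-type origin and is selected with kanamycin through an aminoglycoside phosphotransferase (KanR) gene. Upstream of the cloning region lie the rrnB T1 and T2 transcription terminators, which insulate the insert from read-through transcription originating in the backbone. A T7 promoter sits on the opposite side of the cassette. The short lacI and lacZα fragments in the annotation appear to be backbone remnants rather than functional genes.

The payload is a 463 bp insert containing the TBG promoter, derived from the human thyroxine-binding globulin gene and recorded as liver specific. The depositor notes that it was PCR-amplified from another deposited plasmid. The promoter is flanked by attL1 on the 5′ side and attR5 on the 3′ side, the product of a BP recombination into the P1-P5r donor. These sites define it as the first-position module in a four-component MultiSite Gateway Pro LR reaction. In that reaction it is recombined in a fixed order and orientation with three other entry plasmids, which carry compatible att sites, and a destination vector. The plasmid carries no coding sequence, tag or reporter of its own. Its role is to supply a liver-specific promoter upstream of whichever elements occupy the remaining positions. This lets users assemble custom transgene expression vectors, or the dCas9-based epigenome editing vectors described for the platform, with liver-restricted expression.
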