Addgene plasmid #121695: LF601: pMVP (L1-R5) TBG promoter
Purpose: pMVP L1-R5 entry plasmid, contains TBG promoter for 4-component MultiSite Gateway Pro assembly
Depositing lab: Christopher Newgard. Depositing organization: Duke University. Publication: Creation of versatile cloning platforms for transgene expression and dCas9-based epigenome editing. Haldeman JM, Conway AE, Arlotto ME, Slentz DH, Muoio DM, Becker TC, Newgard CB. Nucleic Acids Res. 2018 Dec 27. pii: 5264291. doi: 10.1093/nar/gky1286. PubMed 30590691.
Backbone
  Vector backbone: pDONR221 P1-P5r
  Backbone manufacturer: Invitrogen
  Backbone size w/o insert (bp): 2606
  Vector type: Synthetic Biology ; pMVP Gateway Entry Plasmid
Growth in bacteria
  Bacterial resistance: Kanamycin, 50 μg/mL
  Growth temperature: 37°C
  Growth strain: DH5alpha
  Copy number: High Copy
Gene/Insert
  Gene/Insert name: TBG promoter (Liver specific)
  Species: Synthetic
  Insert size (bp): 463
  Cloning method: Gateway Cloning
  Sequencing primers: 5′ M13F; 3′ M13R
Terms and licenses: Academic/Nonprofit Terms; Industry Terms: Not Available to Industry
Depositor comments: TBG promoter sequence PCR'd from Addgene #61593
How to cite: LF601: pMVP (L1-R5) TBG promoter was a gift from Christopher Newgard (Addgene plasmid # 121695 ; http://n2t.net/addgene:121695 ; RRID:Addgene_121695)
